Addgene plasmid #231862: pDest17_Gcn4 W120A
Purpose: Bacterial expression of N-terminally 6His tagged Gcn4 W120A
Depositing lab: Aseem Ansari & Tanja Mittag. Depositing organization: St. Jude Children's Research Hospital. Publication: Reconciling competing models on the roles of condensates and soluble complexes in transcription factor function. Bremer A, Lang WH, Kempen RP, Sweta K, Taylor AB, Borgia MB, Ansari AZ, Mittag T. bioRxiv [Preprint]. 2024 Nov 22:2024.11.21.624739. doi: 10.1101/2024.11.21.624739. PubMed 39605529.
Backbone
  Vector backbone: pDest17
  Backbone manufacturer: Invtirogen
  Vector type: Bacterial Expression
Growth in bacteria
  Bacterial resistance: Ampicillin, 100 μg/mL
  Growth temperature: 37°C
  Growth strain: DH5alpha
  Copy number: Low Copy
Gene/Insert
  Gene/Insert name: Gcn4
  Species: S. cerevisiae (budding yeast)
  Mutation: W120A
  Promoter: T7
  Tag / fusion protein: 6xHis, TEV cleavage site (N terminal on backbone)
  Cloning method: Gateway Cloning
Terms and licenses: Academic/Nonprofit Terms; Industry Terms: Not Available to Industry
Depositor comments: The depositing lab recommends using BL21_pLysS strain for protein expression and purification. Please visit https://doi.org/10.1101/2024.11.21.624739 for bioRxiv preprint.
How to cite: pDest17_Gcn4 W120A was a gift from Aseem Ansari & Tanja Mittag (Addgene plasmid # 231862 ; http://n2t.net/addgene:231862 ; RRID:Addgene_231862)
