[The description below was written by a language model from this plasmid's Addgene catalogue record and pLannotate feature annotations shown in this document.]
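Description:
pDest17_Gcn4 W120A is a bacterial expression plasmid built by Gateway recombination into the pDEST17 destination backbone, designed to produce the budding yeast transcription factor Gcn4 carrying a tryptophan-to-alanine substitution at position 120. The backbone is pBR322-derived. It carries a ColE1/pMB1-type origin together with the bom mobility region and the rop gene, which keeps copy number low, consistent with the catalogue's "low copy" designation. Selection is by ampicillin through the β-lactamase gene and its own promoter. The annotated tetracycline resistance fragments and tet promoter are backbone remnants and are not listed as a usable marker.

The expression cassette runs from a T7 promoter and the phage T7 gene 10 ribosome binding site into an N-terminal polyhistidine tag (recorded as 6xHis). It then passes through the attB1 site left by recombination, the Gcn4 coding region, and attB2, and ends at a T7 terminator. The short "SET1" hit between attB2 and the terminator lies downstream of the insert and is probably leftover T7 gene 10-derived backbone sequence. The catalogue also lists a TEV protease cleavage site between the tag and the protein, which would allow tag removal after affinity purification, although the feature table does not annotate it separately. The GCN4 annotation spans only about 350 nucleotides and is flagged as a fragment, so the insert may encode part of the protein rather than the full length. The record does not state which residues are included.

Because transcription depends on T7 RNA polymerase, expression requires a host that supplies it, and the depositors recommend a BL21 pLysS strain. The plasmid is used to purify recombinant mutant Gcn4 and is associated with a study of the roles of condensates and soluble complexes in transcription factor function.
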