Features (pLannotate 1.2.2; 17 found; start..end, strand, type, name):
     21..39      +  promoter       T7 promoter: promoter for bacteriophage T7 RNA polymerase
     71..93      +  RBS            RBS: efficient ribosome binding site from bacteriophage T7 gene 10 (Olins and Rangwala, 1989)
    111..131     +  CDS            8xHis (fragment): 8xHis affinity tag
    140..164     +  protein_bind   attB1: mutant version of attB; recombination site for the Gateway® BP reaction BP Clonase™
    179..526     +  CDS            GCN4 (fragment): GCN4_YEAST - Also known as AAS101 From Saccharomyces cerevisiae (strain ATCC 204508 / S288c) (Baker's yeast).
    531..555     -  protein_bind   attB2: mutant version of attB; recombination site for the Gateway® BP reaction BP Clonase™
    565..614     +  CDS            SET1 (fragment): solubility-enhancement tag derived from T7 phage gene 10B
    622..669     +  terminator     T7 terminator: transcription terminator for bacteriophage T7 RNA polymerase
    695..987     -  CDS            TcR (fragment): tetracycline efflux protein; tet; confers resistance to tetracycline
   1035..1063    -  promoter       tet promoter: E. coli promoter for tetracycline efflux protein gene
   1176..1280    +  promoter       AmpR promoter: bla
   1281..2141    +  CDS            AmpR: β-lactamase; bla; confers resistance to ampicillin, carbenicillin, and related antibiotics
   2312..2900    +  rep_origin     ori: high-copy-number ColE1/pMB1/pBR322/pUC origin of replication
   3086..3225    -  misc_feature   bom: basis of mobility region from pBR322
   3327..3518    -  CDS            rop: Rop protein, which maintains plasmids at low copy number; rop
   3535..3915    +  CDS            YPB1_ECOLX: Protein predicted: Swiss-Prot protein existence level 4. From Escherichia coli.
   4157..5061    -  CDS            TcR (fragment): tetracycline efflux protein; tet; confers resistance to tetracycline
>Addgene plasmid #231862 | pDest17_Gcn4 W120A | addgene full sequence | sequence record 465526 | Addgene NGS Result
AGATCTCGATCCCGCGAAATTAATACGACTCACTATAGGGAGACCACAACGGTTTCCCTCTAGAAATAAT
TTTGTTTAACTTTAAGAAGGAGATATACATATGTCGTACTACCATCACCATCACCATCACCTCGAATCAA
CAAGTTTGTACAAAAAAGCAGGCTTCGAGAACCTGTATTTTCAGGGTAGCAGCACCGATAGCACCCCGAT
GTTTGAATATGAAAATCTGGAAGATAACAGCAAAGAAGCGACCAGCCTGTTTGATAATGATATTCCGGTT
ACCACCGATGATGTTAGCCTGGCAGATAAAGCAATTGAAAGCGGTAGCGGTTCAGGTAGCGGTAGTCCGG
AAAGCAGCGATCCGGCAGCACTGAAACGTGCCCGTAATACCGAAGCAGCACGTCGTAGCCGTGCACGTAA
ACTGCAGCGTATGAAACAGTTAGAAGATAAGGTTGAAGAACTGCTGTGCAAAAACTATCACCTGGAAAAT
GAAGTTGCCCGTCTGAAAAAACTGGTTGGTGAACGTTAAGACCCAGCTTTCTTGTACAAAGTGGTTGATT
CGAGGCTGCTAACAAAGCCCGAAAGGAAGCTGAGTTGGCTGCTGCCACCGCTGAGCAATAACTAGCATAA
CCCCTTGGGGCCTCTAAACGGGTCTTGAGGGGTTTTTTGCTGAAAGGAGGAACTATATCCGGATATCCAC
AGGACGGGTGTGGTCGCCATGATCGCGTAGTCGATAGTGGCTCCAAGTAGCGAAGCGAGCAGGACTGGGC
GGCGGCCAAAGCGGTCGGACAGTGCTCCGAGAACGGGTGCGCATAGAAATTGCATCAACGCATATAGCGC
TAGCAGCACGCCATAGTGACTGGCGATGCTGTCGGAATGGACGATATCCCGCAAGAGGCCCGGCAGTACC
GGCATAACCAAGCCTATGCCTACAGCATCCAGGGTGACGGTGCCGAGGATGACGATGAGCGCATTGTTAG
ATTTCATACACGGTGCCTGACTGCGTTAGCAATTTAACTGTGATAAACTACCGCATTAAAGCTTATCGAT
GATAAGCTGTCAAACATGAGAATTCTTGAAGACGAAAGGGCCTCGTGATACGCCTATTTTTATAGGTTAA
TGTCATGATAATAATGGTTTCTTAGACGTCAGGTGGCACTTTTCGGGGAAATGTGCGCGGAACCCCTATT
TGTTTATTTTTCTAAATACATTCAAATATGTATCCGCTCATGAGACAATAACCCTGATAAATGCTTCAAT
AATATTGAAAAAGGAAGAGTATGAGTATTCAACATTTCCGTGTCGCCCTTATTCCCTTTTTTGCGGCATT
TTGCCTTCCTGTTTTTGCTCACCCAGAAACGCTGGTGAAAGTAAAAGATGCTGAAGATCAGTTGGGTGCA
CGAGTGGGTTACATCGAACTGGATCTCAACAGCGGTAAGATCCTTGAGAGTTTTCGCCCCGAAGAACGTT
TTCCAATGATGAGCACTTTTAAAGTTCTGCTATGTGGCGCGGTATTATCCCGTGTTGACGCCGGGCAAGA
GCAACTCGGTCGCCGCATACACTATTCTCAGAATGACTTGGTTGAGTACTCACCAGTCACAGAAAAGCAT
CTTACGGATGGCATGACAGTAAGAGAATTATGCAGTGCTGCCATAACCATGAGTGATAACACTGCGGCCA
ACTTACTTCTGACAACGATCGGAGGACCGAAGGAGCTAACCGCTTTTTTGCACAACATGGGGGATCATGT
AACTCGCCTTGATCGTTGGGAACCGGAGCTGAATGAAGCCATACCAAACGACGAGCGTGACACCACGATG
CCTGCAGCAATGGCAACAACGTTGCGCAAACTATTAACTGGCGAACTACTTACTCTAGCTTCCCGGCAAC
AATTAATAGACTGGATGGAGGCGGATAAAGTTGCAGGACCACTTCTGCGCTCGGCCCTTCCGGCTGGCTG
GTTTATTGCTGATAAATCTGGAGCCGGTGAGCGTGGGTCTCGCGGTATCATTGCAGCACTGGGGCCAGAT
GGTAAGCCCTCCCGTATCGTAGTTATCTACACGACGGGGAGTCAGGCAACTATGGATGAACGAAATAGAC
AGATCGCTGAGATAGGTGCCTCACTGATTAAGCATTGGTAACTGTCAGACCAAGTTTACTCATATATACT
TTAGATTGATTTAAAACTTCATTTTTAATTTAAAAGGATCTAGGTGAAGATCCTTTTTGATAATCTCATG
ACCAAAATCCCTTAACGTGAGTTTTCGTTCCACTGAGCGTCAGACCCCGTAGAAAAGATCAAAGGATCTT
CTTGAGATCCTTTTTTTCTGCGCGTAATCTGCTGCTTGCAAACAAAAAAACCACCGCTACCAGCGGTGGT
TTGTTTGCCGGATCAAGAGCTACCAACTCTTTTTCCGAAGGTAACTGGCTTCAGCAGAGCGCAGATACCA
AATACTGTCCTTCTAGTGTAGCCGTAGTTAGGCCACCACTTCAAGAACTCTGTAGCACCGCCTACATACC
TCGCTCTGCTAATCCTGTTACCAGTGGCTGCTGCCAGTGGCGATAAGTCGTGTCTTACCGGGTTGGACTC
AAGACGATAGTTACCGGATAAGGCGCAGCGGTCGGGCTGAACGGGGGGTTCGTGCACACAGCCCAGCTTG
GAGCGAACGACCTACACCGAACTGAGATACCTACAGCGTGAGCTATGAGAAAGCGCCACGCTTCCCGAAG
GGAGAAAGGCGGACAGGTATCCGGTAAGCGGCAGGGTCGGAACAGGAGAGCGCACGAGGGAGCTTCCAGG
GGGAAACGCCTGGTATCTTTATAGTCCTGTCGGGTTTCGCCACCTCTGACTTGAGCGTCGATTTTTGTGA
TGCTCGTCAGGGGGGCGGAGCCTATGGAAAAACGCCAGCAACGCGGCCTTTTTACGGTTCCTGGCCTTTT
GCTGGCCTTTTGCTCACATGTTCTTTCCTGCGTTATCCCCTGATTCTGTGGATAACCGTATTACCGCCTT
TGAGTGAGCTGATACCGCTCGCCGCAGCCGAACGACCGAGCGCAGCGAGTCAGTGAGCGAGGAAGCGGAA
GAGCGCCTGATGCGGTATTTTCTCCTTACGCATCTGTGCGGTATTTCACACCGCAATGGTGCACTCTCAG
TACAATCTGCTCTGATGCCGCATAGTTAAGCCAGTATACACTCCGCTATCGCTACGTGACTGGGTCATGG
CTGCGCCCCGACACCCGCCAACACCCGCTGACGCGCCCTGACGGGCTTGTCTGCTCCCGGCATCCGCTTA
CAGACAAGCTGTGACCGTCTCCGGGAGCTGCATGTGTCAGAGGTTTTCACCGTCATCACCGAAACGCGCG
AGGCAGCTGCGGTAAAGCTCATCAGCGTGGTCGTGAAGCGATTCACAGATGTCTGCCTGTTCATCCGCGT
CCAGCTCGTTGAGTTTCTCCAGAAGCGTTAATGTCTGGCTTCTGATAAAGCGGGCCATGTTAAGGGCGGT
TTTTTCCTGTTTGGTCACTGATGCCTCCGTGTAAGGGGGATTTCTGTTCATGGGGGTAATGATACCGATG
AAACGAGAGAGGATGCTCACGATACGGGTTACTGATGATGAACATGCCCGGTTACTGGAACGTTGTGAGG
GTAAACAACTGGCGGTATGGATGCGGCGGGACCAGAGAAAAATCACTCAGGGTCAATGCCAGCGCTTCGT
TAATACAGATGTAGGTGTTCCACAGGGTAGCCAGCAGCATCCTGCGATGCAGATCCGGAACATAATGGTG
CAGGGCGCTGACTTCCGCGTTTCCAGACTTTACGAAACACGGAAACCGAAGACCATTCATGTTGTTGCTC
AGGTCGCAGACGTTTTGCAGCAGCAGTCGCTTCACGTTCGCTCGCGTATCGGTGATTCATTCTGCTAACC
AGTAAGGCAACCCCGCCAGCCTAGCCGGGTCCTCAACGACAGGAGCACGATCATGCGCACCCGTGGCCAG
GACCCAACGCTGCCCGAGATGCGCCGCGTGCGGCTGCTGGAGATGGCGGACGCGATGGATATGTTCTGCC
AAGGGTTGGTTTGCGCATTCACAGTTCTCCGCAAGAATTGATTGGCTCCAATTCTTGGAGTGGTGAATCC
GTTAGCGAGGTGCCGCCGGCTTCCATTCAGGTCGAGGTGGCCCGGCTCCATGCACCGCGACGCAACGCGG
GGAGGCAGACAAGGTATAGGGCGGCGCCTACAATCCATGCCAACCCGTTCCATGTGCTCGCCGAGGCGGC
ATAAATCGCCGTGACGATCAGCGGTCCAATGATCGAAGTTAGGCTGGTAAGAGCCGCGAGCGATCCTTGA
AGCTGTCCCTGATGGTCGTCATCTACCTGCCTGGACAGCATGGCCTGCAACGCGGGCATCCCGATGCCGC
CGGAAGCGAGAAGAATCATAATGGGGAAGGCCATCCAGCCTCGCGTCGCGAACGCCAGCAAGACGTAGCC
CAGCGCGTCGGCCGCCATGCCGGCGATAATGGCCTGCTTCTCGCCGAAACGTTTGGTGGCGGGACCAGTG
ACGAAGGCTTGAGCGAGGGCGTGCAAGATTCCGAATACCGCAAGCGACAGGCCGATCATCGTCGCGCTCC
AGCGAAAGCGGTCCTCGCCGAAAATGACCCAGAGCGCTGCCGGCACCTGTCCTACGAGTTGCATGATAAA
GAAGACAGTCATAAGTGCGGCGACGATAGTCATGCCCCGCGCCCACCGGAAGGAGCTGACTGGGTTGAAG
GCTCTCAAGGGCATCGGTCGATCGACGCTCTCCCTTATGCGACTCCTGCATTAGGAAGCAGCCCAGTAGT
AGGTTGAGGCCGTTGAGCACCGCCGCCGCAAGGAATGGTGCATGCAAGGAGATGGCGCCCAACAGTCCCC
CGGCCACGGGGCCTGCCACCATACCCACGCCGAAACAAGCGCTCATGAGCCCGAAGTGGCGAGCCCGATC
TTCCCCATCGGTGATGTCGGCGATATAGGCGCCAGCAACCGCACCTGTGGCGCCGGTGATGCCGGCCACG
ATGCGTCCGGCGTAGAGGATCG
