>Addgene plasmid #231862 | pDest17_Gcn4 W120A | depositor partial sequence | sequence record 455693 | Orf Sequence
GGTAGCAGCACCGATAGCACCCCGATGTTTGAATATGAAAATCTGGAAGATAACAGCAAAGAAGCGACCA
GCCTGTTTGATAATGATATTCCGGTTACCACCGATGATGTTAGCCTGGCAGATAAAGCAATTGAAAGCGG
TAGCGGTTCAGGTAGCGGTAGTCCGGAAAGCAGCGATCCGGCAGCACTGAAACGTGCCCGTAATACCGAA
GCAGCACGTCGTAGCCGTGCACGTAAACTGCAGCGTATGAAACAGTTAGAAGATAAGGTTGAAGAACTGC
TGTGCAAAAACTATCACCTGGAAAATGAAGTTGCCCGTCTGAAAAAACTGGTTGGTGAACGT
